>Addgene plasmid #45754 | pcDNA3 MDM2 1-400 | addgene partial sequence | sequence record 65177 | BGH-Rev 5'-TAGAAGGCACAGTCGAGG-3'
GGGCCCTCTAGATGCATGCTCGAGCTAAGAAGTTGATGGCTGAGAATAGTCTTCACTTTCTTGTGATTGT
GAAGCTTGTGTAATTTTATCATCATTTTCCTCAACACATGACTCTCTGGAATCATTCACTATAGTTTTTT
TACAATCAGGAACATCAAAGCCCTCTTCAGCTTGTGTTGAGTTTTCCAGTTTGGCTTTCTCAGAGATTTC
CCCTTTATCTTTCCCTTTATCTTCAGGAAGCCAATTCTCACGAAGGGCCCAACATCTGTTGCAATGTGAT
GGAAGGGGGGGATTCATTTCATTGCATGAAGTGCATTTCCAATAGTCAGCTAAGGAAATTTCAGGATCTT
CTTCAAATGAATCTGTATCACTCTCCCCTGCCTGATACACAGTAACTTGATATACCTCATCATCTTCATC
TGAGAGTTCTTGTCCTTCTTCACTAAGGCTATAATCTTCTGAGTCGAGAGATTCAACTTCAAATTCTACA
CTAAACTGATCTGAAACTGAATCCTGATCCAACCAATCACCTGAATGTTCACTTACACCAGCATCAAGAT
CCGGATTCGATGGCGTCCCTGTAGATTCACTGCTACTGCTTCTTTCACAACATATCTCCCTTATTACACA
CAGAGCCAGGCTTTCATCAAAGGAAAGGGAAATACTATCAGATTTGTGGCGTTTTCTTTGTCGTTCACCA
GATAATTCATCTGAATTTTCTTCTGTCTCACTAATTGCTCTCCTTCTAGATGAGGTAGATGGTCTAGAAA
CCAAATGTGAAGATGAAGGTTTCTCTTCCTGAAGCTCT
