[The description below was written by a language model from this plasmid's Addgene catalogue record.]
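Description:
pcDNA3 MDM2 1-400 is a mammalian expression plasmid built on the Invitrogen pcDNA3 backbone (about 5.4 kb without insert). It is propagated in E. coli under ampicillin selection, and it carries a neomycin resistance marker so that transfected mammalian cells can be selected with G418 for stable expression. The bacterial copy number and the cloning method used to introduce the insert are not recorded, and no feature table is available, so the exact layout of the backbone elements cannot be confirmed beyond what the catalogue fields state.

The insert encodes a truncated form of human MDM2, the E3 ubiquitin protein ligase, comprising amino acids 1 to 400. This truncation removes the C-terminal catalytic RING domain, so the encoded protein would be expected to lack ubiquitin ligase activity while retaining the more N-terminal regions of the protein. Expression is driven by the CMV promoter, a strong constitutive promoter for mammalian cells. The listed 3′ sequencing primer site lies in the bovine growth hormone polyadenylation region, consistent with the standard pcDNA3 expression cassette. No epitope tag or reporter fusion is recorded.

The plasmid is associated with work on how ubiquitination of the activated beta 2-adrenergic receptor and of beta-arrestin regulates receptor fate. In that context, a RING-deleted MDM2 is suited to transient or stable expression in mammalian cells as a catalytically deficient comparison to full-length MDM2, allowing effects that depend on ligase activity to be separated from those that depend only on MDM2 binding.
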