Addgene plasmid #45754: pcDNA3 MDM2 1-400
Depositing lab: Robert Lefkowitz. Depositing organization: Duke University. Publication: Regulation of receptor fate by ubiquitination of activated beta 2-adrenergic receptor and beta-arrestin. Shenoy SK, McDonald PH, Kohout TA, Lefkowitz RJ. Science. 2001 Nov 9;294(5545):1307-13. Epub 2001 Oct 4. 10.1126/science.1063866 PubMed 11588219.
Backbone
  Vector backbone: pcDNA3
  Backbone manufacturer: Invitrogen
  Backbone size w/o insert (bp): 5446
  Vector type: Mammalian Expression
  Selectable markers: Neomycin (select with G418)
Growth in bacteria
  Bacterial resistance: Ampicillin, 100 μg/mL
  Growth temperature: 37°C
  Growth strain: DH5alpha
  Copy number: Unknown
Gene/Insert
  Gene/Insert name: MDM2 1-400 (alt names: MDM2; E3 ubiquitin protein ligase; HDMX)
  Species: H. sapiens (human)
  Mutation: aa 1-400, lacks catalytic RING domain
  GenBank ID: AAI52391.1
  Entrez Gene: MDM2 (a.k.a. ACTFS, HDMX, LSKB, hdm2)
  Promoter: CMV
  Cloning method: Unknown
  Sequencing primers: 5′ CMV-F; 3′ BGHrev
Terms and licenses: Academic/Nonprofit Terms; Industry Terms: Not Available to Industry
How to cite: pcDNA3 MDM2 1-400 was a gift from Robert Lefkowitz (Addgene plasmid # 45754 ; http://n2t.net/addgene:45754 ; RRID:Addgene_45754)
